Addgene plasmid #240779: SAGA030
Purpose: Plasmid contains the triple selection cassette gfp - tetARK2- CmTrunc that allows for in vivo recombineering in E.coli.
Depositing lab: Morten Norholm. Depositing organization: Danmarks Tekniske Universitet. Publication: Simple and robust in vivo engineering of plasmid DNA at any copy number in Escherichia coli. Sepulchro AGV, Kozlowski HCJ, Norholm MHH. Commun Biol. 2025 Jun 17;8(1):933. doi: 10.1038/s42003-025-08361-9. PubMed 40527904.
Backbone
  Vector backbone: pSEVAx21
  Vector type: Synthetic Biology
Growth in bacteria
  Bacterial resistance: Tetracycline, 10 μg/mL
  Growth temperature: 37°C
  Growth strain: DH5alpha
  Copy number: Low Copy
Gene/Insert
  Gene/Insert name: SAGA RK2 pT7cons BCD_low - gfp - tetARK2- CmTrunc
  Species: Unspecified
  Mutation: Mutation on translation initiation region of tetA
  Cloning method: Other
Terms and licenses: Academic/Nonprofit Terms; Industry Terms: Not Available to Industry
How to cite: SAGA030 was a gift from Morten Norholm (Addgene plasmid # 240779 ; http://n2t.net/addgene:240779 ; RRID:Addgene_240779)
