[The description below was written by a language model from this plasmid's Addgene catalogue record and pLannotate feature annotations shown in this document.]
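Description:
SAGA030 is a low-copy synthetic biology plasmid of about 7.4 kb built on the pSEVAx21 backbone and intended for use in Escherichia coli. It replicates through the broad-host-range RK2 (IncP) system, with the annotated oriV origin activated by the trans-acting replication protein encoded by trfA, and it also carries an IncP oriT, which permits conjugative mobilisation when transfer functions are supplied. Selection is by tetracycline. Transcription terminators (rrnB T1 and lambda t0) flank the cargo region, as is typical of SEVA-format vectors. The short annotated fragments of a Tn5 transposase, the CloDF13 origin and a lambda cos site are probably backbone remnants or partial similarity hits rather than functional elements.

The payload is the "SAGA" triple selection cassette, gfp–tetA–truncated Cm, designed for in vivo recombineering of plasmid DNA. A T7 promoter with an adjacent lac operator, regulated by a plasmid-borne lacI gene under its own promoter, drives a folding reporter GFP; the insert name indicates a consensus T7 promoter paired with a low-strength bicistronic design (BCD) translation initiation element. This unit ends in rrnB T1 and T7 terminators. Downstream, the tetA tetracycline efflux gene, which sits after a fragment annotated as the trc promoter, carries a recorded mutation in its translation initiation region, apparently to tune expression to the RK2 copy number suggested by the "tetARK2" name. A chloramphenicol acetyltransferase gene with its cat promoter lies in the opposite orientation and is truncated, so it is presumably non-functional until restored. The record does not spell out how each marker is used, but the cassette combines a fluorescent screen with antibiotic-based selections to follow insertion or replacement events during plasmid engineering.
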