Features (pLannotate 1.2.2; 21 found; start..end, strand, type, name):
     18..1100    -  CDS            lacI: lac repressor; lacI; The lac repressor binds to the lac operator to inhibit transcription in E. coli. This inhibition can be relieved by adding lactose or isopropyl-β-D-thiogalactopyranoside (IPTG).
   1101..1178    -  promoter       lacI promoter: lacI
   1209..1227    +  promoter       T7 promoter: promoter for bacteriophage T7 RNA polymerase
   1232..1256    +  protein_bind   lac operator: The lac repressor binds to the lac operator to inhibit transcription in E. coli. This inhibition can be relieved by adding lactose or isopropyl-β-D-thiogalactopyranoside (IPTG). lac repressor encoded by lacI
   1339..2052    +  CDS            Folding Reporter GFP: Folding Reporter GFP is a basic (constitutively fluorescent) green fluorescent protein published in 1999, derived from Aequorea victoria.
   2122..2168    +  terminator     rrnB T1 terminator: transcription terminator T1 from the E. coli rrnB gene
   2183..2224    +  CDS            SET1 (fragment): solubility-enhancement tag derived from T7 phage gene 10B
   2232..2279    +  terminator     T7 terminator: transcription terminator for bacteriophage T7 RNA polymerase
   2321..2344    +  promoter       trc promoter (fragment): strong E. coli promoter; hybrid between the trp and lac UV5 promoters
   2383..3573    +  CDS            TcR: tetracycline efflux protein; tet; confers resistance to tetracycline
   3584..3623    -  terminator     bacterial terminator (fragment): putative bacterial transcription terminator
   3628..4254    -  CDS            CmR (fragment): chloramphenicol acetyltransferase; cat; confers resistance to chloramphenicol
   4255..4357    -  promoter       cat promoter: promoter of the E. coli cat gene encoding chloramphenicol acetyltransferase
   4415..4509    -  terminator     lambda t0 terminator: transcription terminator from phage lambda
   4655..4763    +  oriT           oriT: incP origin of transfer
   4824..5972    -  CDS            trfA: trans-acting replication protein that binds to and activates oriV
   6024..6305    -  CDS            tnpA (fragment): TN5P_ECOLX - Also known as tnp. Experimental evidence at protein level: Swiss-Prot protein existence level 1. Mediates transposition of transposon Tn5 by a 'cut and paste' mechanism. First, the monomeric transposase binds the 19 bp inverted DNA repeats flanking the transposon. Then, dimerization of the DNA- bound transposase creates a synaptic DNA complex. After nicking of the first DNA strand, excision of the transposon proceeds through a series of intermediates. The transposase then mediates the insertion of the transposon at a new site by strand transfer. The activity of the wild- type tran
   6365..6896    -  rep_origin     oriV: incP origin of replication
   6952..6987    -  rep_origin     CloDF13 ori (fragment): Plasmids containing the CloDF13 (CDF) origin of replication can be propagated in E. coli cells that contain additional plasmids with compatible origins.
   7009..7276    +  misc_feature   cos (fragment): lambda cos site; allows packaging into phage lambda particles
   7299..7385    -  terminator     rrnB T1 terminator: Escherichia coli rrnB; transcription terminator T1 from the E. coli rrnB gene
>Addgene plasmid #240779 | SAGA030 | addgene full sequence | sequence record 484011 | Addgene NGS Result
TTAATTAAGCGTTGCGCTCACTGCCCGCTTTCCAGTCGGGAAACCTGTCGTGCCAGCTGCATTAATGAAT
CGGCCAACGCGCGGGGAGAGGCGGTTTGCGTATTGGGCGCCAGGGTGGTTTTTCTTTTCACCAGTGAGAC
GGGCAACAGCTGATTGCCCTTCACCGCCTGGCCCTGAGAGAGTTGCAGCAAGCGGTCCACGCTGGTTTGC
CCCAGCAGGCGAAAATCCTGTTTGATGGTGGTTAACGGCGGGATATAACATGAGCTGTCTTCGGTATCGT
CGTATCCCACTACCGAGATGTCCGCACCAACGCGCAGCCCGGACTCGGTAATGGCGCGCATTGCGCCCAG
CGCCATCTGATCGTTGGCAACCAGCATCGCAGTGGGAACGATGCCCTCATTCAGCATTTGCATGGTTTGT
TGAAAACCGGACATGGCACTCCAGTCGCCTTCCCGTTCCGCTATCGGCTGAATTTGATTGCGAGTGAGAT
ATTTATGCCAGCCAGCCAGACGCAGACGCGCCGAGACAGAACTTAATGGGCCCGCTAACAGCGCGATTTG
CTGGTGACCCAATGCGACCAGATGCTCCACGCCCAGTCGCGTACCGTCTTCATGGGAGAAAATAATACTG
TTGATGGGTGTCTGGTCAGAGACATCAAGAAATAACGCCGGAACATTAGTGCAGGCAGCTTCCACAGCAA
TGGCATCCTGGTCATCCAGCGGATAGTTAATGATCAGCCCACTGACGCGTTGCGCGAGAAGATTGTGCAC
CGCCGCTTTACAGGCTTCGACGCCGCTTCGTTCTACCATCGACACCACCACGCTGGCACCCAGTTGATCG
GCGCGAGATTTAATCGCCGCGACAATTTGCGACGGCGCGTGCAGGGCCAGACTGGAGGTGGCAACGCCAA
TCAGCAACGACTGTTTGCCCGCCAGTTGTTGTGCCACGCGGTTGGGAATGTAATTCAGCTCCGCCATCGC
CGCTTCCACTTTTTCCCGCGTTTTCGCAGAAACGTGGCTGGCCTGGTTCACCACGCGGGAAACGGTCTGA
TAAGAGACACCGGCATACTCTGCGACATCGTATAACGTTACTGGTTTCACATTCACCACCCTGAATTGAC
TCTCTTCCGGGCGCTATCATGCCATACCGCGAAAGGTTTTGCGCCATTCGATGGTGTCGGATCGAGATCG
ATCTCGATCCCGCGAAATTAATACGACTCACTATAGGGAGAGGAATTGTGAGCGGATAACAATTCCTACT
AGAGATTAAAGAGGAGAAAGGGGGGATGAAGGCTATTTTCGTACTGAAACATCTTAATCATGCTAAGGAG
GTTTTCTAATGAGCAAAGGAGAAGAACTTTTCACTGGAGTTGTGCCAATTCTTGTTGAATTAGATGGTGA
TGTTAATGGGCACAAATTTTCTGTCAGTGGAGAGGGTGAAGGTGATGCTACATACGGAAAACTCACCCTT
AAATTTATTTGCACTACTGGAAAACTACCTGTTCCATGGCCAACACTTGTCACTACTCTGACCTATGGCG
TTCAATGCTTTTCCCGTTATCCGGATCACATGAAACGGCATGACTTTTTCAAGAGTGCCATGCCCGAAGG
TTATGTACAGGAACGCACTATATCTTTCAAAGATGACGGGAACTACAAGACGCGTGCTGAAGTCAAGTTT
GAAGGTGATACCCTTGTTAATCGTATCGAGTTAAAGGGTATTGATTTTAAAGAAGATGGAAACATTCTCG
GACACAAACTAGAGTACAACTATAACTCACACAATGTATACATCACGGCAGACAAACAAAAGAATGGAAT
CAAAGCTAACTTCAAAATTCGCCACAACATTGAAGATGGTTCCGTTCAACTAGCAGACCATTATCAACAA
AATACTCCAATTGGCGATGGCCCTGTCCTTTTACCAGACAACCATTACCTGTCGACACAATCTGCCCTTT
CGAAAGATCCCAACGAAAAGCGTGACCACATGGTCCTTCTTGAGTTTGTAACTGCTGCTGGGATTACACA
TGGCATGGATGAGCTCTACAAATGATCGACCTAGCATAACCCCGCGGGGCCTCTTCGGGGGTCTCGCGGG
GTTTTTTGCTGAAAGAAGCTTCAAATAAAACGAAAGGCTCAGTCGAAAGACTGGGCCTTTCGTTTTATCT
GTTGTTTGTCGCCAAAGCCCGAAAGGAAGCTGAGTTGGCTGCTGCCACCGCTGAGCAATAACTAGCATAA
CCCCTTGGGGCCTCTAAACGGGTCTTGAGGGGTTTTTTGCTGAAAGGAGGAACTATATCCGGATAAAAAT
TTATTTGCTTATTAATCATCCGGCTCGTATAATGTGTGGAGGGCCCAAGTTCACTTAAAAAGGAGAGCGA
CGATGAAATCTAACAATGCGCTCATCGTCATCCTCGGCACCGTCACCCTGGATGCTGTAGGCATAGGCTT
GGTTATGCCGGTACTGCCGGGCCTCTTGCGGGATATCGTCCATTCCGACAGCATCGCCAGTCACTATGGC
GTGCTGCTAGCGCTATATGCGTTGATGCAATTTCTATGCGCACCCGTTCTCGGAGCACTGTCCGACCGCT
TTGGCCGCCGCCCAGTCCTGCTCGCTTCGCTACTTGGAGCCACTATCGACTACGCGATCATGGCGACCAC
ACCCGTCCTGTGGATTCTCTACGCCGGACGCATCGTGGCCGGCATCACCGGCGCCACAGGTGCGGTTGCT
GGCGCCTATATCGCCGACATCACCGATGGGGAAGATCGGGCTCGCCACTTCGGGCTCATGAGCGCTTGTT
TCGGCGTGGGTATGGTGGCAGGCCCCGTGGCCGGGGGACTGTTGGGCGCCATCTCCCTGCACGCACCATT
CCTTGCGGCGGCGGTGCTCAACGGCCTCAACCTACTACTGGGCTGCTTCCTAATGCAGGAGTCGCATAAG
GGAGAGCGCCGTCCGATGCCCTTGAGAGCCTTCAACCCAGTCAGCTCCTTCCGGTGGGCGCGGGGCATGA
CCATTGTGGCCGCACTTATGACTGTCTTCTTTATCATGCAACTCGTAGGACAGGTGCCGGCAGCGCTCTG
GGTCATTTTCGGCGAGGACCGCTTTCGCTGGAGCGCGACGATGAGCGGCCTGTCGCTTGCGGTATTCGGA
ATCTTGCACGCCCTCGCTCAAGCCTTCGTCACTGGTCCCGCCACCAAACGTTTCGGCGAGAAGCAGGCCA
TTATCGCCGGCATGGCGGCCGACGCGCTGGGCTACGTCTTGCTGGCGTTCGCGACGCGAGGCTGGATGGC
CTTCCCCATTATGATTCTTCTCGCTTCCGGCGGCATCGGGATGCCCGCGTTGCAGGCCATGCTGTCCAGG
CAGGTAGATGACGACCATCAGGGACAGCTTCAAGGATCGCTCGCGGCTCTTACCAGCCTAACTTCGATCA
CTGGACCGCTGATCGTCACGGCGATTTATGCCGCCTCGGCGAGCACATGGAACGGGTTGGCATGGATTGT
AGGCGCCGCCCTATACCTTGTCTGCCTCCCCGCGTTGCGTCGCGGTGCATGGAGCCGGGCCACCTCGACC
TGAGACAATTGTCCAGATAAAAAAAATCCTTAGCTTTCGCTAAGGATGATTTCTTTATTGTAATTCATTA
AGCATTCTGCCGACATGGAAGCCATCACAAACGGCATGATGAACCTGAATCGCCAGCGGCATCAGCACCT
TGTCGCCTTGCGTATAATATTTGCCCATGGTGAAAACGGGGGCGAAGAAGTTGTCCATATTGGCCACGTT
TAAATCAAAACTGGTGAAACTCACCCAGGGATTGGCTGAGACGAAAAACATATTCTCAATAAACCCTTTA
GGGAAATAGGCCAGGTTTTCACCGTAACACGCCACATCTTGCGAATATATGTGTAGAAACTGCCGGAAAT
CGTCGTGGTATTCACTCCAGAGCGATGAAAACGTTTCAGTTTGCTCATGGAAAACGGTGTAACAAGGGTG
AACACTATCCCATATCACCAGCTCACCGTCTTTCATTGCCATACGAAATTCCGGATGAGCATTCATCAGG
CGGGCAAGAATGTGAATAAAGGCCGGATAAAACTTGTGCTTATTTTTCTTTACGGTCTTTAAAAAGGCCG
TAATATCCAGCTGAACGGTCTGGTTATAGGTACATTGAGCAACTGACTGAAATGCCTCAAAATGTTCTTT
ACGATGCCATTGGGATATATCAACGGTGGTATATCCAGTGATTTTTTTCTCCATTTTAGCTTCCTTAGCT
CCTGAAAATCTCGATAACTCAAAAAATACGCCCGGTAGTGATCTTATTTCATTATGGTGAAAGTTGGAAC
CTCTTACGTGCCGATCAACGTCTCATTTTCGCCAGACCCTTGTCATTTAAATCGTAATTATTGGGGACCC
CTGGATTCTCACCAATAAAAAACGCCCGGCGGCAACCGAGCGTTCTGAACAAATCCAGATGGAGTTCTGA
GGTCATTACTGGATCTATCAACAGGAGTCCAAGACTAGTCTTTTCCGCTGCATAACCCTGCTTCGGGGTC
ATTATAGCGATTTTTTCGGTATATCCATCCTTTTTCGCACGATATACAGGATTTTGCCAAAGGGTTCGTG
TAGACTTTCCTTGGTGTATCCAACGGCGTCAGCCGGGCAGGATAGGTGAAGTAGGCCCACCCGCGAGCGG
GTGTTCCTTCTTCACTGTCCCTTATTCGCACCTGGCGGTGCTCAACGGGAATCCTGCTCTGCGAGGCTGG
CCGTAGGCCGGCCGCGATGCAGGTGGCTGCTGAACCCCCAGCCGGAACTGACCCCACAAGGCCCTAGCGT
TTGCAATGCACCAGGTCATCATTGACCCAGGCGTGTTCCACCAGGCCGCTGCCTCGCAACTCTTCGCAGG
CTTCGCCAACCTGCTCGCGCCACTTCTTCACGCGGGTGGAATCCGATCCGCACATGAGGCGGAAGGTTTC
CAGCTTGAGCGGGTACGGCTCCCGGTGCGAGCTGAAATAGTCGAACATCCGTCGGGCCGTCGGCGACAGC
TTGCGGTACTTCTCCCATATGAATTTCGTGTAGTGGTCGCCAGCAAACAGCACGACGATTTCCTCGTCGA
TCAGGACCTGGCAACGGGACGTTTTCTTGCCACGGTCCAGGACGCGGAAGCGGTGCAGCAGCGACACCGA
TTCCAGGTGCCCAACGCGGTCGGACGTGAAGCCCATCGCCGTCGCCTGTAGGCGCGACAGGCATTCCTCG
GCCTTCGTGTAATACCGGCCATTGATCGACCAGCCCAGGTCCTGGCAAAGCTCGTAGAACGTGAAGGTGA
TCGGCTCGCCGATAGGGGTGCGCTTCGCGTACTCCAACACCTGCTGCCACACCAGTTCGTCATCGTCGGC
CCGCAGCTCGACGCCGGTGTAGGTGATCTTCACGTCCTTGTTGACGTGGAAAATGACCTTGTTTTGCAGC
GCCTCGCGCGGGATTTTCTTGTTGCGCGTGGTGAACAGGGCAGAGCGGGCCGTGTCGTTTGGCATCGCTC
GCATCGTGTCCGGCCACGGCGCAATATCGAACAAGGAAAGCTGCATTTCCTTGATCTGCTGCTTCGTGTG
TTTCAGCAACGCGGCCTGCTTGGCTTCGCTGACCTGTTTTGCCAGGTCCTCGCCGGCGGTTTTTCGCTTC
TTGGTCGTCATAGTTCCTCGCGTGTCGATGGTCATCGACTTCGCCAAACCTGCCGCCTCCTGTTCGAGAC
GACGCGAACGCTCCACGGCGGCCGATGGCGCGGGCAGGGCAGGGGGAGCCAGTTGCACGCTGTCGCGCTC
GATCTTGGCCGTAGCTTGCTGGACTATCGAGCCGACGGACTGGAAGGTTTCGCGGGGCGCACGCATGACG
GTGCGGCTTGCGATGGTTTCGGCATCCTCGGCGGAAAACCCCGCGTCGATCAGTTCTTGCCTGTATGCCT
TCCGGTCAAACGTCCGATTCATTCACCCTCCTTGCGGGATTGCCCCGGAATTAATTCCCCGGATCGATCC
GTCGATCTTGATCCCCTGCGCCATCAGATCCTTGGCGGCAAGAAAGCCATCCAGTTTACTTTGCAGGGCT
TCCCAACCTTACCAGAGGGCGCCCCAGCTGGCAATTCCGGTTCGCTTGCTGTCCATAAAACCGCCCAGTC
TAGCTATCGCCATGTAAGCCCACTGCAAGCTACCTGCTTTCTCTTTGCGCTTGCGTTTTCCCTTGTCCAG
ATAGCCCAGTAGCTGACATTCATCCGGGGTCAGCACCGTTTCTGCGGACTGGCTTTCTACGTGGCTGCCA
TTTTTGGGGTGAGGCCGTTCGCGGCCGAGGGGCGCAGCCCCTGGGGGGATGGGAGGCCCGCGTTAGCGGG
CCGGGAGGGTTCGAGAAGGGGGGGCACCCCCCTTCGGCGTGCGCGGTCACGCGCACAGGGCGCAGCCCTG
GTTAAAAACAAGGTTTATAAATATTGGTTTAAAAGCAGGTTAAAAGACAGGTTAGCGGTGGCCGAAAAAC
GGGCGGAAACCCTTGCAAATGCTGGATTTTCTGCCTGTGGACAGCCCCTCAAATGTCAATAGGTGCGCCC
CTCATCTGTCAGCACTCTGCCCCTCAAGTGTCAAGGATCGCGCCCCTCATCTGTCAGTAGTCGCGCCCCT
CAAGTGTCAATACCGCAGGGCACTTATCCCCAGGCTTGTCCACATCATCTGTGGGAAACTCGCGTAAAAT
CAGGCGTTTTCGCCGATTTGCGAGGCTGGCCAGCTCCACGTCGCCGGCCGAAATCGAGCCTGCCCCTCAT
CTGTCAACGCCGCGCCGGGTGAGTCGGCCCCTCAAGTGTCAACGTCCGCCCCTCATCTGTCAGTGAGGGC
CAAGTTTTCCGCGAGGTATCCACAACGCCGGCGGCCCTACATGGCTCTGCTGTAGTGAGTGGGTTGCGCT
CCGGCAGCGGTCCTGATCCCCCGCAGAAAAAAAGGATCTCAAGAAGATCCTTTGATCTTTTCTACGGCGC
GCCCAATACCATTGTTCATTCCACGGACAAAAACAGAGAAAGGAAACGACAGAGGCCAAAAAGCCTCGCT
TTCAGCACCTGTCGTTTCCTTTCTTTTCAGAGGGTATTTTAAATAAAAACATTAAGTTATGACGAAGAAG
AACGGAAACGCCTTAAACCGAAAATTTTCATAAATAGCGAAAACCCGCGAGGTCGCCGCCCCGTAACCTG
TCGGATCACCGGAAAGGACCCGTAAAGTGATAATGATTATCATCTACATATCACAACGTGCGTGGATTAC
GATTTTCTAGGGCGGCGGATTTGTCCTACTCAGGAGAGCGTTCACCGACAAACAACAGATAAAACGAAAG
GCCCAGTCTTTCGACTGAGCCTTTCGTTTTATTTGATGCCT
